>Addgene plasmid #54826 | mKate-pBAD | depositor partial sequence | sequence record 85221 | insert sequence 2
CTGCGGATTCCGCGACAGATGTAATCTTGGCTCACATCTTACTCCGCATTGGACATGTCCCAATTGGCAT
ACGACTGCGTCATGCTTTAACTGTCTTTCCCGCTAACAACGGTAACCGGTATTAAAGCATTCGTAACAAG
CGGAACAAAGGCCATGACAAAAACGCGTAACAAAGTGTCTTATAATCACGCCAGAAAAGTCCCCCATTGA
TTATTTGCACGGCGTCACACTTTGCTATGCCAATAGCATTTTATCCATAAGATTAGCGATACTACCTGAC
GCTTTTTATCGCAACTCTCTACTGTTTCTCCATACCCGTTTTTTGGGCTAGAAATAATTTTGTTTAACTT
TAAGAAGGAGATATACATATGCGGGGTTCTCATCATCATCATCATCATGGTATGGCTAGCATGACTGGTG
GACAGCAAATGGGTCGGGATCTGTACGAGAACCTGTACTTCCAGGGCTCGAGCATGGTGTCTAAGGGCGA
AGAGCTGATTAAGGAGAACATGCACATGAAGCTGTACATGGAGGGCACCGTGAACAACCACCACTTCAAG
TGCACATCCGAGGGCGAAGGCAAGCCCTACGAGGGCACCCAGACCATGAGAATCAAGGTGGTCGAGGGCG
GCCCTCTCCCCTTCGCCTTCGACATCCTGGCTACCAGCTTCATGTACGGCAGCAAAACCTTCATCAACCA
CACCCAGGGCATCCCCGACTTCTTTAAGCAGTCCTTCCCTGAGGGCTTCACATGGGAGAGAGTCACCACA
TACGAAGACGGGGGCGTGCTGACCGCTACCCAGGACACCAGCCTCCAGGACGGCTGCCTCATCTACAACG
TCAAGATCAGAGGGGTGAACTTCCCATCCAACGGCCCTGTGATGCAGAAGAAAACACTCGGCTGGGAGGC
CTCCACCGAGATGCTGTACCCCGCTGACGGCGGCCTGGAAGGCAGAAGCGACATGGCCCTGAAGCTCGTG
GGCGGGGGCCACCTGATCTGCAACTTGAAGACCACATACAGATCCAAGAAACCCGCTAAGAACCTCAAGA
TGCCCGGCGTCTACTATGTGGACAGAAGACTGGAAAGAATCAAGGAGGCCGACAAAGAGACCTACGTCGA
GCAGCACGAGGTGGCTGTGGCCAGATACTGCGACCTCCCTAGCAAACTGGGGCACAAACTTAATTGAGAA
TTCGAAGCTTGGCTGTTTTGGCGGATGAGAGAAGATTTTCAGCCTGATACAGATTAAATCAGAACGCAGA
AGCGTCTATACTAGAAGCTACGTAAGGG
