>Addgene plasmid #54826 | mKate-pBAD | addgene partial sequence | sequence record 93097 | pBAD-F 5'-ATGCCATAGCATTTTTATCC-3'
ACTCTCTACTGTTTCTCCATACCCGTTTTTTTGGGCTAGAAATAATTTTGTTTAACTTTAAGAAGGAGAT
ATACATATGCGGGGTTCTCATCATCATCATCATCATGGTATGGCTAGCATGACTGGTGGACAGCAAATGG
GTCGGGATCTGTACGAGAACCTGTACTTCCAGGGCTCGAGCATGGTGTCTAAGGGCGAAGAGCTGATTAA
GGAGAACATGCACATGAAGCTGTACATGGAGGGCACCGTGAACAACCACCACTTCAAGTGCACATCCGAG
GGCGAAGGCAAGCCCTACGAGGGCACCCAGACCATGAGAATCAAGGTGGTCGAGGGCGGCCCTCTCCCCT
TCGCCTTCGACATCCTGGCTACCAGCTTCATGTACGGCAGCAAAACCTTCATCAACCACACCCAGGGCAT
CCCCGACTTCTTTAAGCAGTCCTTCCCTGAGGGCTTCACATGGGAGAGAGTCACCACATACGAAGACGGG
GGCGTGCTGACCGCTACCCAGGACACCAGCCTCCAGGACGGCTGCCTCATCTACAACGTCAAGATCAGAG
GGGTGAACTTCCCATCCAACGGCCCTGTGATGCAGAAGAAAACACTCGGCTGGGAGGCCTCCACCGAGAT
GCTGTACCCCGCTGACGGCGGCCTGGAAGGCAGAAGCGACATGGCC
