>Addgene plasmid #54826 | mKate-pBAD | addgene partial sequence | sequence record 94333 | pBAD-R 5'-GATTTAATCTGTATCAGG-3'
AGCCAAGCTTCGAATTCTCAATTAAGTTTGTGCCCCAGTTTGCTAGGGAGGTCGCAGTATCTGGCCACAG
CCACCTCGTGCTGCTCGACGTAGGTCTCTTTGTCGGCCTCCTTGATTCTTTCCAGTCTTCTGTCCACATA
GTAGACGCCGGGCATCTTGAGGTTCTTAGCGGGTTTCTTGGATCTGTATGTGGTCTTCAAGTTGCAGATC
AGGTGGCCCCCGCCCACGAGCTTCAGGGCCATGTCGCTTCTGCCTTCCAGGCCGCCGTCAGCGGGGTACA
GCATCTCGGTGGAGGCCTCCCAGCCGAGTGTTTTCTTCTGCATCACAGGGCCGTTGGATGGGAAGTTCAC
CCCTCTGATCTTGACGTTGTAGATGAGGCAGCCGTCCTGGAGGCTGGTGTCCTGGGTAGCGGTCAGCACG
CCCCCGTCTTCGTATGTGGTGACTCTCTCCCATGTGAAGCCCTCAGGGAAGGACTGCTTAAAGAAGTCGG
GGATGCCCTGGGTGTGGTTGATGAAGGTTTTGCTGCCGTACATGAAGCTGGTAGCCAGGATGTCGAAGGC
GAAGGGGAGAGGGCCGCCCTCGACCACCTTGATTCTCATGGTCTGGGTGCCCTCGTAGGGCTTGCCTTCG
CCCTCGGATGTGCACTTGAAGTGGTGGTTGTTCACGGTGCCCTCCATGTACAGCTTCATGTGCATGTTCT
CCTTAATCAGCTCTTCGCCCTTAGACACCATGCTCGAGCCCTGGAAGTACAGGTTCTCGTACAGATCCCG
ACCCATTTGCTGTCCACCAGTCATGCTAGCCATACCATGATGATGATGATGATGAGAACCC
