[The description below was written by a language model from this plasmid's Addgene catalogue record.]
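Description:
mKate-pBAD is a bacterial expression plasmid of about 4.8 kb, catalogued as an empty backbone because it carries no additional gene of interest beyond the fluorescent protein built into the vector. It is propagated in standard E. coli cloning strains as a high-copy plasmid under ampicillin selection. The record provides no feature table, so the origin of replication, promoter and regulatory elements are not explicitly listed. The pBAD name suggests the arabinose-inducible araBAD promoter system with its AraC regulator, as found in the pBAD vector family, but this is inferred from the name rather than stated.

The payload is the coding sequence for mKate, a bright far-red monomeric fluorescent protein with an excitation maximum of 588 nm and an emission maximum of 635 nm, originally developed for deep-tissue and whole-body imaging. The record describes a 6xHis tag at the N-terminal position on the backbone and mKate at the C-terminal position, so the expressed product is a histidine-tagged mKate. The depositor notes that the histidine tag is there for protein purification, which in practice means immobilised metal affinity chromatography.

The plasmid is classified as a protein expression vector, and its typical use is producing recombinant mKate in bacteria for purification. The purified protein can then serve for work such as spectral and biochemical characterisation, or as a far-red fluorescence standard. The tag arrangement would also allow a sequence to be placed in frame with mKate, but the record does not describe specific cloning sites for doing this.
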