Addgene plasmid #54826: mKate-pBAD
Purpose: (Empty Backbone) Localization: Protein Expression Vector , Excitation: 588, Emission: 635
Depositing lab: Dmitriy Chudakov & Michael Davidson. Depositing organization: Florida State University, Tallahassee. Publication: Bright far-red fluorescent protein for whole-body imaging. Shcherbo D, Merzlyak EM, Chepurnykh TV, Fradkov AF, Ermakova GV, Solovieva EA, Lukyanov KA, Bogdanova EA, Zaraisky AG, Lukyanov S, Chudakov DM. Nat Methods. 2007 Sep . 4(9):741-6. 10.1038/nmeth1083 PubMed 17721542.
Backbone
  Vector backbone: mKate-pBAD
  Backbone size (bp): 4800
  Vector type: Bacterial Expression
  Tag / fusion protein: mKate (C terminal on backbone); 6xHis (N terminal on backbone)
Growth in bacteria
  Bacterial resistance: Ampicillin, 100 μg/mL
  Growth temperature: 37°C
  Growth strain: DH5alpha
  Copy number: High Copy
Gene/Insert
  Gene/Insert name: None
  Tag / fusion protein: mKate (C terminal on backbone); 6xHis (N terminal on backbone)
Resource information
  A portion of this plasmid was derived from a plasmid made by: D.M. Chudakov, PMID 17721542
Terms and licenses: Academic/Nonprofit Terms; Industry Terms
Depositor comments: Contains 6x-Histidine tag for protein purification. Excitation = 588; Emission = 635
How to cite: mKate-pBAD was a gift from Dmitriy Chudakov & Michael Davidson (Addgene plasmid # 54826 ; http://n2t.net/addgene:54826 ; RRID:Addgene_54826)
